Addgene plasmid #63532: pFusB3-49
Purpose: Encodes RVD positions 13-15 in TALEN assembly
Depositing lab: Stephen Ekker. Depositing organization: Mayo Foundation for Medical Education and Research. Publication: FusX: A rapid one-step TALE assembly system for genome science. Ma AC, McNulty MS, Tanya PL, Jarryd CM, Martinez-Galvez G, Argue DP, Lee HB, Urban MD, Bullard CE, Blackburn PR, Man TK, Clark KJ, Ekker SC. Hum Gene Ther. 2016 Jun;27(6):451-63. doi: 10.1089/hum.2015.172 PubMed 26854857.
Backbone
  Vector backbone: FusB3
  Backbone size w/o insert (bp): 2991
  Vector type: TALEN
Growth in bacteria
  Bacterial resistance: Spectinomycin, 50 μg/mL
  Growth temperature: 37°C
  Growth strain: DH5alpha
  Copy number: High Copy
Gene/Insert
  Gene/Insert name: NG NI NI (alt name: B3_TAA)
  Species: Synthetic
  Mutation: none
  Cloning method: Restriction Enzyme; 5′ cloning site BsaI (destroyed during cloning); 3′ cloning site BsaI (destroyed during cloning)
  Sequencing primers: 5′ pCR8_F1; 3′ pCR8_R1
Terms and licenses: Academic/Nonprofit Terms; Industry Terms: Not Available to Industry
How to cite: pFusB3-49 was a gift from Stephen Ekker (Addgene plasmid # 63532 ; http://n2t.net/addgene:63532 ; RRID:Addgene_63532)
