[The description below was written by a language model from this plasmid's Addgene catalogue record.]
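Description:
pFusB3-49 is a component plasmid from the FusX TALE assembly system, a library-based scheme for building custom TAL effector nuclease (TALEN) repeat arrays in a single step. It is built on the FusB3 backbone (about 3 kb without the insert), is maintained as a high-copy plasmid in standard E. coli cloning strains, and is selected with spectinomycin. The record does not include a feature table, so the origin of replication and other backbone elements are not specified. The listed sequencing primers are of the pCR8 type, which suggests a pCR8-related backbone, though the record does not state this.

The insert is a synthetic, pre-assembled trimer of TALE repeats carrying the repeat-variable diresidues NG, NI and NI. Under the standard TALE code, NG recognises thymine and NI recognises adenine, so this module specifies the trinucleotide TAA, as reflected in its alternative name B3_TAA. The "B3" designation marks its fixed place in the array: it supplies RVD positions 13 to 15 of the final TALE DNA-binding domain. The trimer was cloned into the backbone through BsaI sites that were destroyed in the process, consistent with Golden Gate style construction using type IIS enzymes.

In use, this plasmid is one of a set covering the possible triplets for its position. A user picks the library member matching the target sequence at each position and combines them with the other positional modules and a receiver vector to generate a complete TALEN for genome editing. The plasmid carries no expression cassette described in the record and serves purely as an assembly intermediate.
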