>Addgene plasmid #63532 | pFusB3-49 | depositor partial sequence | sequence record 105582 | pFUSB3_TAA
AGTCTTAAGCGTCTCATGGCCTGACCCCGGACCAAGTGGTGGCTATCGCCAGCAACGGTGGCGGCAAGCA
AGCGCTCGAAACGGTGCAGCGGCTGTTGCCGGTGCTGTGCCAGGACCATGGCCTGACCCCGGACCAAGTG
GTGGCTATCGCCAGCAACATTGGCGGCAAGCAAGCGCTCGAAACGGTGCAGCGGCTGTTGCCGGTGCTGT
GCCAGGACCATGGCCTGACCCCGGACCAAGTGGTGGCTATCGCCAGCAACATTGGCGGCAAGCAAGCGCT
CGAAACGGTGCAGCGGCTGTTGCCGGTGCTGTGCCAGGACCATGGCCTGACCCCGGACCAAGTGGTGGCT
ATCGAGACGTC
