>Addgene plasmid #63532 | pFusB3-49 | depositor partial sequence | sequence record 105583 | FusB3
CGTCTCATGGCCTGACCCCGGACCAAGTGGTGGCTATCGAGACCGGCGCCGCTACAGGGCGCGTCCCATT
CGCCATTCAGGCTGCGCAACTGTTGGGAAGGGCGATCGGTGCGGGCCTCTTCGCTATTACGCCAGCTGGC
GAAAGGGGGATGTGCTGCAAGGCGATTAAGTTGGGTAACGCCAGGGTTTTCCCAGTCACGACGTTGTAAA
ACGACGGCCAGTGAGCGCGCGTAATACGACTCACTATAGGGCGAATTGGGTACCGGGCCCCCCCTCGAGG
TCCTCCAGCTTTTGTTCCCTTTAGTGAGGGTTAATTGCGCGCTTGGCGTAATCATGGTCATAGCTGTTTC
CTGTGTGAAATTGTTATCCGCTCACAATTCCACACAACATACGAGCCGGAAGCATAAAGTGTAAAGCCTG
GGGTGCCTAATGAGTGAGCTAACTCACATTAATTGCGTTGCGCTCACTGCCCGCTTTCCACCGGTGGTCT
CGCCAGGACCATGGCCTGACCCCGGACCAAGTGGTGGCTATCGAGACGTCTAGACCAGCCAGGACAGAAA
TGCCTCGACTTCGCTGCTACCCAAGGTTGCCGGGTGACGCACACCGTGGAAACGGATGAAGGCACGAACC
CAGTGGACATAAGCCTGTTCGGTTCGTAAGCTGTAATGCAAGTAGCGTATGCGCTCACGCAACTGGTCCA
GAACCTTGACCGAACGCAGCGGTGGTAACGGCGCAGTGGCGGTTTTCATGGCTTGTTATGACTGTTTTTT
TGGGGTACAGTCTATGCCTCGGGCATCCAAGCAGCAAGCGCGTTACGCCGTGGGTCGATGTTTGATGTTA
TGGAGCAGCAACGATGTTACGCAGCAGGGCAGTCGCCCTAAAACAAAGTTAAACATTATGAGGGAAGCGG
TGATCGCCGAAGTATCGACTCAACTATCAGAGGTAGTTGGCGTCATCGAGCGCCATCTCGAACCGACGTT
GCTGGCCGTACATTTGTACGGCTCCGCAGTGGATGGCGGCCTGAAGCCACACAGTGATATTGATTTGCTG
GTTACGGTGACCGTAAGGCTTGATGAAACAACGCGGCGAGCTTTGATCAACGACCTTTTGGAAACTTCGG
CTTCCCCTGGAGAGAGCGAGATTCTCCGCGCTGTAGAAGTCACCATTGTTGTGCACGACGACATCATTCC
GTGGCGTTATCCAGCTAAGCGCGAACTGCAATTTGGAGAATGGCAGCGCAATGACATTCTTGCAGGTATC
TTCGAGCCAGCCACGATCGACATTGATCTGGCTATCTTGCTGACAAAAGCAAGAGAACATAGCGTTGCCT
TGGTAGGTCCAGCGGCGGAGGAACTCTTTGATCCGGTTCCTGAACAGGATCTATTTGAGGCGCTAAATGA
AACCTTAACGCTATGGAACTCGCCGCCCGACTGGGCTGGCGATGAGCGAAATGTAGTGCTTACGTTGTCC
CGCATTTGGTACAGCGCAGTAACCGGCAAAATCGCGCCGAAGGATGTCGCTGCCGACTGGGCAATGGAGC
GCCTGCCGGCCCAGTATCAGCCCGTCATACTTGAAGCTAGACAGGCTTATCTTGGACAAGAAGAAGATCG
CTTGGCCTCGCGCGCAGATCAGTTGGAAGAATTTGTCCACTACGTGAAAGGCGAGATCACCAAGGTAGTC
GGCAAATAACCCTCGAGCCACCCATGACCAAAATCCCTTAACGTGAGTTACGCGTCGTTCCACTGAGCGT
CAGACCCCGTAGAAAAGATCAAAGGATCTTCTTGAGATCCTTTTTTTCTGCGCGTAATCTGCTGCTTGCA
AACAAAAAAACCACCGCTACCAGCGGTGGTTTGTTTGCCGGATCAAGAGCTACCAACTCTTTTTCCGAAG
GTAACTGGCTTCAGCAGAGCGCAGATACCAAATACTGTCCTTCTAGTGTAGCCGTAGTTAGGCCACCACT
TCAAGAACTCTGTAGCACCGCCTACATACCTCGCTCTGCTAATCCTGTTACCAGTGGCTGCTGCCAGTGG
CGATAAGTCGTGTCTTACCGGGTTGGACTCAAGACGATAGTTACCGGATAAGGCGCAGCGGTCGGGCTGA
ACGGGGGGTTCGTGCACACAGCCCAGCTTGGAGCGAACGACCTACACCGAACTGAGATACCTACAGCGTG
AGCATTGAGAAAGCGCCACGCTTCCCGAAGGGAGAAAGGCGGACAGGTATCCGGTAAGCGGCAGGGTCGG
AACAGGAGAGCGCACGAGGGAGCTTCCAGGGGGAAACGCCTGGTATCTTTATAGTCCTGTCGGGTTTCGC
CACCTCTGACTTGAGCGTCGATTTTTGTGATGCTCGTCAGGGGGGCGGAGCCTATGGAAAAACGCCAGCA
ACGCGGCCTTTTTACGGTTCCTGGCCTTTTGCTGGCCTTTTGCTCACATGTTCTTTCCTGCGTTATCCCC
TGATTCTGTGGATAACCGTATTACCGCCTTTGAGTGAGCTGATACCGCTCGCCGCAGCCGAACGACCGAG
CGCAGCGAGTCAGTGAGCGAGGAAGCGGAAGAGCGCCCAATACGCAAACCGCCTCTCCCCGCGCGTTGGC
CGATTCATTAATGCAGCTGGCACGACAGGTTTCCCGACTGGAAAGCGGGCAGTGAGCGCAACGCAATTAA
TACGCGTACCGCTAGCCAGGAAGAGTTTGTAGAAACGCAAAAAGGCCATCCGTCAGGATGGCCTTCTGCT
TAGTTTGATGCCTGGCAGTTTATGGCGGGCGTCCTGCCCGCCACCCTCCGGGCCGTTGCTTCACAACGTT
CAAATCCGCTCCCGGCGGATTTGTCCTACTCAGGAGAGCGTTCACCGACAAACAACAGATAAAACGAAAG
GCCCAGTCTTCCGACTGAGCCTTTCGTTTTATTTGATGCCTGGCAGTTCCCTACTCTCGCGTTAACGCTA
GCATGGATGTTTTCCCAGTCACGACGTTGTAAAACGACGGCCAGTCTTAAG
