>Addgene plasmid #63532 | pFusB3-49 | addgene partial sequence | sequence record 116265 | pCR8_R1 5'-cgaaccgaacaggcttatgt-3'
GGTGTGCGTTCACCCGGCAACCTTGGGTAGCAGCGAAGTCGAGGCATTTCTGTCCTGGCTGGTCTAGACG
TCTCGATAGCCACCACTTGGTCCGGGGTCAGGCCATGGTCCTGGCACAGCACCGGCAACAGCCGCTGCAC
CGTTTCGAGCGCTTGCTTGCCGCCAATGTTGCTGGCGATAGCCACCACTTGGTCCGGGGTCAGGCCATGG
TCCTGGCACAGCACCGGCAACAGCCGCTGCACCGTTTCGAGCGCTTGCTTGCCGCCAATGTTGCTGGCGA
TAGCCACCACTTGGTCCGGGGTCAGGCCATGGTCCTGGCACAGCACCGGCAACAGCCGCTGCACCGTTTC
GAGCGCTTGCTTGCCGCCACCGTTGCTGGCGATAGCCACCACTTGGTCCGGGGTCAGGCCATGAGACGCT
TAAGACTGGCCGTCGTTTTACAACGTCGTGACTGGGAAAACATCCATGCTAGCGTTAACGCGAGAGTAGG
GAACTGCCAGGCATCAAATAAAACGAAAGGCTCAGTCGGAAGACTGGGCCTTTCGTTTTATCTGTTGTTT
GTCGGTGAACGCTCTCCTGAGTAGGACAAATCCGCCGGGAGCGGATTTGAACGTTGTGAAGCAACGGCCC
GGAGGGTGGCGGGCAGGACGCCCGCCATAAACTGCCAGGCATCAAACTAAGCAGAAGGCCATCCTGACGG
ATGGCCTTTTTGCGTTTCTACAAACTCTTCCTGGCTAGCGGTACGCGTATTAATTGCGTTGCGCTCACTG
CCCGCTTTCCAGTCGGGAAACCTGTCGTGCCAGCTGCATTAATGAATCGGCCAACGCGCGGGGAGAGGCG
GTTTGCGTATTG
